Addgene plasmid #138756: pPD527 VP16-ZF14
Purpose: Constitutive expression of VP16-ZF14 under the CMV promoter.
Depositing lab: Joshua Leonard. Depositing organization: Northwestern University. Publication: The COMET toolkit for composing customizable genetic programs in mammalian cells. Donahue PS, Draut JW, Muldoon JJ, Edelstein HI, Bagheri N, Leonard JN. Nat Commun. 2020 Feb 7;11(1):779. doi: 10.1038/s41467-019-14147-5. PubMed 32034124.
Backbone
  Vector backbone: pPD005 pcDNA Golden Gate
  Vector type: Mammalian Expression, Synthetic Biology
Growth in bacteria
  Bacterial resistance: Ampicillin, 100 μg/mL
  Growth temperature: 37°C
  Growth strain: DH5alpha
  Copy number: High Copy
Gene/Insert
  Gene/Insert name: VP16-ZF14
  Species: Synthetic
  Promoter: CMV
  Tag / fusion protein: 3xFlag (N terminal on insert)
  Cloning method: Restriction Enzyme; 5′ cloning site NheI (not destroyed); 3′ cloning site NotI (not destroyed)
  Sequencing primers: 5′ CGCAAATGGGCGGTAGGCGTG; 3′ TAGAAGGCACAGTCGAGG
Terms and licenses: Academic/Nonprofit Terms; Industry Terms: Not Available to Industry
Depositor comments: Leonard Lab plasmid reference number: L1293
How to cite: pPD527 VP16-ZF14 was a gift from Joshua Leonard (Addgene plasmid # 138756 ; http://n2t.net/addgene:138756 ; RRID:Addgene_138756)
