[The description below was written by a language model from this plasmid's Addgene catalogue record and pLannotate feature annotations shown in this document.]
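Description:
pPD527 VP16-ZF14 is a 4,981 nt mammalian expression plasmid built on pPD005, a pcDNA-derived backbone adapted for Golden Gate assembly, and belongs to a synthetic biology toolkit for composing genetic programs in mammalian cells. It is propagated in E. coli as a high-copy plasmid through a ColE1/pUC-type origin and selected with ampicillin via the β-lactamase gene and its native promoter. An f1 phage origin is also present. Downstream of an SV40 early promoter, the annotation finds only a short fragment of a bleomycin-family resistance (ble) gene followed by the SV40 polyadenylation signal, so a functional mammalian selection marker does not appear to be present, which suggests the plasmid is best suited to transient transfection.

The payload is a synthetic transcription factor placed between NheI and NotI sites. The human cytomegalovirus immediate early enhancer and promoter drive constitutive expression, and the bovine growth hormone polyadenylation signal terminates the transcript. A T7 promoter sits just upstream of the coding region, as in standard pcDNA vectors. The open reading frame begins with an N-terminal 3xFLAG epitope for detection, followed by a portion of the herpes simplex virus VP16 protein, which supplies a strong transcriptional activation domain. The remaining stretch before the polyadenylation signal is not annotated but, according to the catalogue entry, encodes the zinc finger DNA-binding domain ZF14. Together these parts yield an activator that should bind the cognate ZF14 recognition sites and switch on promoters carrying them. The record does not state the target sequence or the matching reporter constructs.
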