Features (pLannotate 1.2.2; 21 found; start..end, strand, type, name):
     28..80      -  misc_feature   bom (fragment): basis of mobility region from pBR322
    235..614     +  enhancer       CMV enhancer: human cytomegalovirus immediate early enhancer
    615..818     +  promoter       CMV promoter: human cytomegalovirus (CMV) immediate early promoter
    814..847     +  LTR            5' LTR (truncated) (fragment): truncated 5' long terminal repeat (LTR) from HIV-1
    863..881     +  promoter       T7 promoter: promoter for bacteriophage T7 RNA polymerase
    952..975     +  CDS            3xFLAG (fragment): three tandem FLAG® epitope tags
   1045..1278    +  CDS            VP16_HHV11 (fragment): Experimental evidence at protein level: Swiss-Prot protein existence level 1. May play a role in the aggregation of tegument proteins around nucleocapsids during virus morphogenesis. From Human herpesvirus 1 (strain 17) (HHV-1) (Human herpes simplex virus 1).
   1617..1728    +  polyA_signal   bGH poly(A) signal: bovine growth hormone polyadenylation signal
   1845..1866    +  promoter       SV40 promoter (fragment): SV40 enhancer and early promoter
   1887..2315    +  rep_origin     f1 ori (sequence partly withheld): f1 bacteriophage origin of replication; arrow indicates direction of (+) strand synthesis
   2320..2342    +  promoter       SV40 promoter (fragment): SV40 enhancer and early promoter
   2343..2534    +  promoter       SV40 promoter: SV40 early promoter
   2561..2659    +  CDS            ble (fragment): BLE_KLEPN - Experimental evidence at protein level: Swiss-Prot protein existence level 1. Binding protein with a strong affinity to the bleomycin family of antibiotics. Binds to CL990; an antimitotic-antibiotic compound. From Klebsiella pneumoniae.
   2654..2775    +  polyA_signal   SV40 poly(A) signal: SV40 polyadenylation signal
   2848..2864    -  protein_bind   lac operator: The lac repressor binds to the lac operator to inhibit transcription in E. coli. This inhibition can be relieved by adding lactose or isopropyl-β-D-thiogalactopyranoside (IPTG). lac repressor encoded by lacI
   2872..2902    -  promoter       lac promoter: promoter for the E. coli lac operon
   2917..2938    -  protein_bind   CAP binding site: CAP binding activates transcription in the presence of cAMP. E. coli catabolite activator protein
   2951..3043    -  CDS            lacI (fragment): lac repressor; lacI; The lac repressor binds to the lac operator to inhibit transcription in E. coli. This inhibition can be relieved by adding lactose or isopropyl-β-D-thiogalactopyranoside (IPTG).
   3226..3814    -  rep_origin     ori: high-copy-number ColE1/pMB1/pBR322/pUC origin of replication
   3985..4845    -  CDS            AmpR: β-lactamase; bla; confers resistance to ampicillin, carbenicillin, and related antibiotics
   4846..4950    -  promoter       AmpR promoter: bla
>Addgene plasmid #138756 | pPD527 VP16-ZF14 | addgene full sequence | sequence record 320122 | Addgene NGS Result
GACGGATCGGGAGATCTCCCGATCCCCTATGGTGCACTCTCAGTACAATCTGCTCTGATGCCGCATAGTT
AAGCCAGTATCTGCTCCCTGCTTGTGTGTTGGAGGTCGCTGAGTAGTGCGCGAGCAAAATTTAAGCTACA
ACAAGGCAAGGCTTGACCGACAATTGCATGAAGAATCTGCTTAGGGTTAGGCGTTTTGCGCTGCTTCGCG
ATGTACGGGCCAGATATACGCGTTGACATTGATTATTGACTAGTTATTAATAGTAATCAATTACGGGGTC
ATTAGTTCATAGCCCATATATGGAGTTCCGCGTTACATAACTTACGGTAAATGGCCCGCCTGGCTGACCG
CCCAACGACCCCCGCCCATTGACGTCAATAATGACGTATGTTCCCATAGTAACGCCAATAGGGACTTTCC
ATTGACGTCAATGGGTGGAGTATTTACGGTAAACTGCCCACTTGGCAGTACATCAAGTGTATCATATGCC
AAGTACGCCCCCTATTGACGTCAATGACGGTAAATGGCCCGCCTGGCATTATGCCCAGTACATGACCTTA
TGGGACTTTCCTACTTGGCAGTACATCTACGTATTAGTCATCGCTATTACCATGGTGATGCGGTTTTGGC
AGTACATCAATGGGCGTGGATAGCGGTTTGACTCACGGGGATTTCCAAGTCTCCACCCCATTGACGTCAA
TGGGAGTTTGTTTTGGCACCAAAATCAACGGGACTTTCCAAAATGTCGTAACAACTCCGCCCCATTGACG
CAAATGGGCGGTAGGCGTGTACGGTGGGAGGTCTATATAAGCAGAGCTCTCTGGCTAACTAGAGAACCCA
CTGCTTACTGGCTTATCGAAATTAATACGACTCACTATAGGGAGTCCCAAGCTGGCTAGCGCCACCATGG
ATTATAAGGATCACGATGGCGACTACAAGGACCACGATATTGACTACAAAGACGATGACGATAAAATGGC
TCCTAAGAAAAAGCGCAAAGTCGGTATCCATGGCGTTCCCGGATCCGTCGACGGTGGACTGCAGGCCCCA
CCAACCGATGTTTCTTTAGGTGATGAGTTACATTTGGACGGTGAGGACGTAGCTATGGCACATGCAGATG
CCTTAGACGATTTTGACTTGGATATGTTAGGAGATGGAGATTCACCAGGACCTGGTTTCACACCACACGA
TTCAGCTCCATACGGTGCTTTGGACATGGCCGATTTCGAATTTGAACAGATGTTTACTGATGCCTTGGGT
ATAGACGAATACGGTGGTGGAGGTACCGGTGGAGCTAGACCCGGGGAGCGCCCCTTCCAGTGTCGCATTT
GCATGCGGAACTTTTCGGCTCCATCTAAATTGGATAGACATACCCGTACTCATACCGGTGAAAAACCGTT
TCAGTGTCGGATCTGTATGCGAAATTTCTCCTTGGGTGAAAATTTGAGAAGACATCTACGTACGCACACC
GGCGAGAAGCCATTCCAATGCCGAATATGCATGCGCAACTTCAGTGATGGTGGTAATTTGGGTAGACACC
TAAAAACCCACCTGAGAGGATCTTAAGCGGCCGCTCGAGTCTAGAGGGCCCGTTTAAACCCGCTGATCAG
CCTCGACTGTGCCTTCTAGTTGCCAGCCATCTGTTGTTTGCCCCTCCCCCGTGCCTTCCTTGACCCTGGA
AGGTGCCACTCCCACTGTCCTTTCCTAATAAAATGAGGAAATTGCATCGCATTGTCTGAGTAGGTGTCAT
TCTATTCTGGGGGGTGGGGTGGGGCAGGACAGCAAGGGGGAGGATTGGGAAGTCAATAGCAGGCATGCTG
GGGATGCGGTGGGCTCTATGGCTTCTGAGGCGGAAAGAACCAGCTGGGGCTCTAGGGGGTATCCCC
[124 nt withheld, positions 1887-2010]
C
[91 nt withheld, positions 2012-2102]
A
[49 nt withheld, positions 2104-2152]
CCTTTGACGTTGGAGTCCACGTTCTTT
[37 nt withheld, positions 2180-2216]
ACCCTATCTCGGTCTATTCTTTTGATTTATAAGGGATTTTGCCGATTTCGGCCTATTGGTTAAAAAATGA
GCTGATTTAACAAAAATTTAACGCGAATTAATTCTGTGGAATGTGTGTCAGTTAGGCTCAATTAGTCAGC
AACCATAGTCCCGCCCCTAACTCCGCCCATCCCGCCCCTAACTCCGCCCAGTTCCGCCCATTCTCCGCCC
CATGGCTGACTAATTTTTTTTATTTATGCAGAGGCCGAGGCCGCCTCTGCCTCTGAGCTATTCCAGAAGT
AGTGAGGAGGCTTTTTTGGAGGCCTAGGCTTTTGCAAAAAGCTCCCGGGAGCTTGTATATCCATTTTCGG
AGGTTGGGCTTCGGAATCGTTTTCCGGGACGCCGGCTGGATGATCCTCCAGCGCGGGGATCTCATGCTGG
AGTTCTTCGCCCACCCCAACTTGTTTATTGCAGCTTATAATGGTTACAAATAAAGCAATAGCATCACAAA
TTTCACAAATAAAGCATTTTTTTCACTGCATTCTAGTTGTGGTTTGTCCAAACTCATCAATGTATCTTAT
CATGTCTGTATACCGTCGACCTCTAGCTAGAGCTTGGCGTAATCATGGTCATAGCTGTTTCCTGTGTGAA
ATTGTTATCCGCTCACAATTCCACACAACATACGAGCCGGAAGCATAAAGTGTAAAGCCTGGGGTGCCTA
ATGAGTGAGCTAACTCACATTAATTGCGTTGCGCTCACTGCCCGCTTTCCAGTCGGGAAACCTGTCGTGC
CAGCTGCATTAATGAATCGGCCAACGCGCGGGGAGAGGCGGTTTGCGTATTGGGCGCTCTTCCGCTTCCT
CGCTCACTGACTCGCTGCGCTCGGTCGTTCGGCTGCGGCGAGCGGTATCAGCTCACTCAAAGGCGGTAAT
ACGGTTATCCACAGAATCAGGGGATAACGCAGGAAAGAACATGTGAGCAAAAGGCCAGCAAAAGGCCAGG
AACCGTAAAAAGGCCGCGTTGCTGGCGTTTTTCCATAGGCTCCGCCCCCCTGACGAGCATCACAAAAATC
GACGCTCAAGTCAGAGGTGGCGAAACCCGACAGGACTATAAAGATACCAGGCGTTTCCCCCTGGAAGCTC
CCTCGTGCGCTCTCCTGTTCCGACCCTGCCGCTTACCGGATACCTGTCCGCCTTTCTCCCTTCGGGAAGC
GTGGCGCTTTCTCATAGCTCACGCTGTAGGTATCTCAGTTCGGTGTAGGTCGTTCGCTCCAAGCTGGGCT
GTGTGCACGAACCCCCCGTTCAGCCCGACCGCTGCGCCTTATCCGGTAACTATCGTCTTGAGTCCAACCC
GGTAAGACACGACTTATCGCCACTGGCAGCAGCCACTGGTAACAGGATTAGCAGAGCGAGGTATGTAGGC
GGTGCTACAGAGTTCTTGAAGTGGTGGCCTAACTACGGCTACACTAGAAGAACAGTATTTGGTATCTGCG
CTCTGCTGAAGCCAGTTACCTTCGGAAAAAGAGTTGGTAGCTCTTGATCCGGCAAACAAACCACCGCTGG
TAGCGGTGGTTTTTTTGTTTGCAAGCAGCAGATTACGCGCAGAAAAAAAGGATCTCAAGAAGATCCTTTG
ATCTTTTCTACGGGGTCTGACGCTCAGTGGAACGAAAACTCACGTTAAGGGATTTTGGTCATGAGATTAT
CAAAAAGGATCTTCACCTAGATCCTTTTAAATTAAAAATGAAGTTTTAAATCAATCTAAAGTATATATGA
GTAAACTTGGTCTGACAGTTACCAATGCTTAATCAGTGAGGCACCTATCTCAGCGATCTGTCTATTTCGT
TCATCCATAGTTGCCTGACTCCCCGTCGTGTAGATAACTACGATACGGGAGGGCTTACCATCTGGCCCCA
GTGCTGCAATGATACCGCGAGATCCACGCTCACCGGCTCCAGATTTATCAGCAATAAACCAGCCAGCCGG
AAGGGCCGAGCGCAGAAGTGGTCCTGCAACTTTATCCGCCTCCATCCAGTCTATTAATTGTTGCCGGGAA
GCTAGAGTAAGTAGTTCGCCAGTTAATAGTTTGCGCAACGTTGTTGCCATTGCTACAGGCATCGTGGTGT
CACGCTCGTCGTTTGGTATGGCTTCATTCAGCTCCGGTTCCCAACGATCAAGGCGAGTTACATGATCCCC
CATGTTGTGCAAAAAAGCGGTTAGCTCCTTCGGTCCTCCGATCGTTGTCAGAAGTAAGTTGGCCGCAGTG
TTATCACTCATGGTTATGGCAGCACTGCATAATTCTCTTACTGTCATGCCATCCGTAAGATGCTTTTCTG
TGACTGGTGAGTACTCAACCAAGTCATTCTGAGAATAGTGTATGCGGCGACCGAGTTGCTCTTGCCCGGC
GTCAATACGGGATAATACCGCGCCACATAGCAGAACTTTAAAAGTGCTCATCATTGGAAAACGTTCTTCG
GGGCGAAAACTCTCAAGGATCTTACCGCTGTTGAGATCCAGTTCGATGTAACCCACTCGTGCACCCAACT
GATCTTCAGCATCTTTTACTTTCACCAGCGTTTCTGGGTGAGCAAAAACAGGAAGGCAAAATGCCGCAAA
AAAGGGAATAAGGGCGACACGGAAATGTTGAATACTCATACTCTTCCTTTTTCAATATTATTGAAGCATT
TATCAGGGTTATTGTCTCATGAGCGGATACATATTTGAATGTATTTAGAAAAATAAACAAATAGGGGTTC
CGCGCACATTTCCCCGAAAAGTGCCACCTGACGTC
