>Addgene plasmid #138756 | pPD527 VP16-ZF14 | depositor partial sequence | sequence record 268179 | VP16-ZF14 gene
ATGGATTATAAGGATCACGATGGCGACTACAAGGACCACGATATTGACTACAAAGACGATGACGATAAAA
TGGCTCCTAAGAAAAAGCGCAAAGTCGGTATCCATGGCGTTCCCGGATCCGTCGACGGTGGACTGCAGGC
CCCACCAACCGATGTTTCTTTAGGTGATGAGTTACATTTGGACGGTGAGGACGTAGCTATGGCACATGCA
GATGCCTTAGACGATTTTGACTTGGATATGTTAGGAGATGGAGATTCACCAGGACCTGGTTTCACACCAC
ACGATTCAGCTCCATACGGTGCTTTGGACATGGCCGATTTCGAATTTGAACAGATGTTTACTGATGCCTT
GGGTATAGACGAATACGGTGGTGGAGGTACCGGTGGAGCTAGACCCGGGGAGCGCCCCTTCCAGTGTCGC
ATTTGCATGCGGAACTTTTCGGCTCCATCTAAATTGGATAGACATACCCGTACTCATACCGGTGAAAAAC
CGTTTCAGTGTCGGATCTGTATGCGAAATTTCTCCTTGGGTGAAAATTTGAGAAGACATCTACGTACGCA
CACCGGCGAGAAGCCATTCCAATGCCGAATATGCATGCGCAACTTCAGTGATGGTGGTAATTTGGGTAGA
CACCTAAAAACCCACCTGAGAGGATCTTAA
